Addgene plasmid #221848: pET28-Butelase
Purpose: Expresses asparaginyl endopeptidase butelase
Depositing lab: Artur Krężel. Depositing organization: University of Wroclaw. Publication: An efficient and easily obtainable butelase variant for chemoenzymatic ligation and modification of peptides and proteins. Singh AK, Antonenko A, Kocyla A, Krężel A. Microb Cell Fact. 2024 Nov 30;23(1):325. doi: 10.1186/s12934-024-02598-5. PubMed 39614317.
Backbone
  Vector backbone: pET28
  Vector type: Bacterial Expression
Growth in bacteria
  Bacterial resistance: Kanamycin, 50 μg/mL
  Growth temperature: 37°C
  Growth strain: DH5alpha
  Copy number: High Copy
Gene/Insert
  Gene/Insert name: Butelase 1 ligase
  Species: Clitoria ternatea
  Mutation: No
  Cloning method: Restriction Enzyme; 5′ cloning site Unknown (unknown if destroyed); 3′ cloning site Unknown (unknown if destroyed)
Terms and licenses: Academic/Nonprofit Terms; Industry Terms: Not Available to Industry
How to cite: pET28-Butelase was a gift from Artur Krężel (Addgene plasmid # 221848 ; http://n2t.net/addgene:221848 ; RRID:Addgene_221848)
