[The description below was written by a language model from this plasmid's Addgene catalogue record and pLannotate feature annotations shown in this document.]
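Description:
pET28-Butelase is a bacterial expression plasmid built on the pET28 backbone for producing butelase 1, the asparaginyl endopeptidase/peptide ligase from the butterfly pea, Clitoria ternatea, in E. coli. The sequenced record is 6,713 nt. The plasmid replicates from a ColE1/pBR322-type origin and retains the rop gene and bom site. The catalogue lists it as high copy, although rop normally moderates copy number in this origin family. Selection is by kanamycin through the aph(3')-Ia KanR gene. An f1 origin is also present, and the short tetracycline-resistance fragments flagged in the annotation are non-functional pBR322 remnants typical of pET vectors.

The expression cassette follows the standard pET arrangement: a T7 promoter followed by a lac operator, the strong T7 gene 10 ribosome binding site, the coding region, and a T7 terminator, with lacI carried on the same plasmid. Transcription therefore requires a host supplying T7 RNA polymerase and is induced with IPTG or lactose. The roughly 1.4 kb open reading frame was matched by automated annotation to a homologous vacuolar asparagine-specific endopeptidase from Phaseolus vulgaris. This reflects sequence similarity within the legumain family rather than a different insert, and the catalogue reports no mutation. Short tag-like fragments flank the coding sequence, including a histidine-tag match downstream and a fragment of a His/TEV-type composite tag upstream. These suggest polyhistidine tagging for affinity purification, but the record does not define the exact tag configuration or the cloning sites. The construct is intended for recombinant production of butelase for chemoenzymatic ligation and modification of peptides and proteins.
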