Features (pLannotate 1.2.2; 20 found; start..end, strand, type, name):
    122..169     -  terminator     T7 terminator: transcription terminator for bacteriophage T7 RNA polymerase
    177..226     -  CDS            SET1 (fragment): solubility-enhancement tag derived from T7 phage gene 10B
    236..253     -  CDS            9xHis (fragment): 9xHis affinity tag
    304..1677    -  CDS            VPE1_PHAVU (fragment): Experimental evidence at protein level: Swiss-Prot protein existence level 1. Asparagine-specific endopeptidase. Probably involved in the degradation of phaseolin during and after germination. From Phaseolus vulgaris (Kidney bean) (French bean).
   1715..1731    -  CDS            capTEV™ (fragment): composite tag for in vivo biotinylation, TEV protease cleavage, and 6xHis tagging
   1750..1772    -  RBS            RBS: efficient ribosome binding site from bacteriophage T7 gene 10 (Olins and Rangwala, 1989)
   1787..1811    -  protein_bind   lac operator: The lac repressor binds to the lac operator to inhibit transcription in E. coli. This inhibition can be relieved by adding lactose or isopropyl-β-D-thiogalactopyranoside (IPTG). lac repressor encoded by lacI
   1812..1830    -  promoter       T7 promoter: promoter for bacteriophage T7 RNA polymerase
   1852..2131    +  CDS            TcR (fragment): tetracycline efflux protein; tet; confers resistance to tetracycline
   2139..2216    +  promoter       lacI promoter: lacI
   2217..3299    +  CDS            lacI: lac repressor; lacI; The lac repressor binds to the lac operator to inhibit transcription in E. coli. This inhibition can be relieved by adding lactose or isopropyl-β-D-thiogalactopyranoside (IPTG).
   3312..3333    +  protein_bind   CAP binding site: CAP binding activates transcription in the presence of cAMP. E. coli catabolite activator protein
   3348..3639    +  CDS            TcR (fragment): tetracycline efflux protein; tet; confers resistance to tetracycline
   3711..4091    -  CDS            YPB1_ECOLX: Protein predicted: Swiss-Prot protein existence level 4. From Escherichia coli.
   4108..4299    +  CDS            rop: Rop protein, which maintains plasmids at low copy number; rop
   4401..4540    +  misc_feature   bom: basis of mobility region from pBR322
   4726..5314    -  rep_origin     ori: high-copy-number ColE1/pMB1/pBR322/pUC origin of replication
   5436..6251    +  CDS            KanR: aminoglycoside phosphotransferase; aph(3')-Ia; confers resistance to kanamycin in bacteria or G418 (Geneticin®) in eukaryotes
   6260..6317    -  promoter       AmpR promoter (fragment): bla
   6370..85      -  rep_origin     f1 ori (across the origin) (sequence partly withheld): f1 bacteriophage origin of replication; arrow indicates direction of (+) strand synthesis
>Addgene plasmid #221848 | pET28-Butelase | addgene full sequence | sequence record 443737 | Addgene NGS Result
[85 nt withheld, positions 1-85]
CCCATTCGCCAATCCGGATATAGTTCCTCCTTTCAGCAAAAAACCCCTCAAGACCCGTTTAGAGGCCCCA
AGGGGTTATGCTAGTTATTGCTCAGCGGTGGCAGCAGCCAACTCAGCTTCCTTTCGGGCTTTGTTAGCAG
CCGGATCTCAGTGGTGGTGGTGGTGGTGCTCGAGCTAGGTAGATACTTGGTTATAAGAATGATTAAAAGC
TTTTAAACGCTAAAACCGGCATGCAGGCTTGACCACGGATTATCCGGAATGCTAACACATGCCTGTGCGC
TTGCTTCCGCCATTTGTTCTTTGCGAATACCTGCATTACACAGATTGGCAAAGCTACGCATGTGTTTCAT
ACCATATTCGCTCAGGCTACCACAATGGGTTTCAAAGGTACGAATCAGGGTTTTGAAACAATCCCAATCA
TCAACAACCGGCAGACCTGCCGGACGAACATTATTCAGCATTTTATGACCTTTCTCGATACCAAACAGCA
GTTTGCCAATATGTTTCACGCTGTTATCAATATGCATACGATGTGCCATAACTTCACGCAGCTGTTTTTT
TGCTTCGGCTTTACGGCTGCTACCTTCCGGTGCACGACGATATTTTTCCCAATAATGAATCAGATCTGCA
TCACGCTGGCTAACTGCTTTACGCGGTGTACCCAGGCTGTTTTTATCGGTAAAGGTATTGTTATCATTTG
CAGGATCGGTGCCCATATAAACAAACAGGGTCTGTTTGCTCAGACCAACATCACCATACTGAACAACATG
GGTGCCATCTTCAATCAGGGCCACAATGGTTTTGTTTTTCACAACTTCATACTGCTGCTGAAAGGTTTCG
GTCTGCAGATTATGAACATCACAATCTTCCAGCCATGCAACGCTAAACAGGTCACCAACACAAACATCAT
ATTCCGGAGGCGGACTCGGATGCTGCAGCGGACAATAGGTAACCCAGCTGCTTTCACCGGTATCGCTTGC
ACCCATCACATAAATGTTATGATCTTCCGGCAGCAGACCATCAAACATGCTGCCGCTTTCGCAGCTTTCA
ACATAAAACACAATGCTTTTATAGGTGCCGCTTGCATGTTTTTTTTTCAGCACGTCATTCAGATCGCTTG
CTGCAATATACGGTTTGCTCGGCATACCCAGAACACCGGCACCACCATGATCGGTATAATAGATGAACAC
GTGATCATTCGGACCGCTATCCAGAACTTTACCGCTACCGGTGCCGGTCAGTGCGCTTTTATTTGCCAGC
AGAACTGCATAAAAGTTAGGCGGATTAATATCTTCGCCCACATAATCTTTCGGAACACCTTTATACACAT
CGGAACCATACGGATGATTGATAATAACACCCGGATGCGGATTGCTTTCATTGTAGGCGATATCATCATA
CATAAACACGATGATGTTTTCGTCTTTCAGGCCACCTTTTTTCAGAATCTGATATGCATGACAAACATCG
GCCTGATGACGATAATTAACATAACCTTTGCTACCTGCAACCAGAACTGCCCAACGGGTGCCTTCAACAT
TATCATCTGCCTGGAAAAATTTGCTTGCCTGGCTCGGCAGACGCAGAAAATCATCACGGATGGATCCGCG
CGGCACCAGGCCGCTGCTGTGATGATGATGATGATGGCTGCTGCGCATGGTATATCTCCTTCTTAAAGTT
AAACAAAATTATTTCTAGAGGGGAATTGTTATCCGCTCACAATTCCCCTATAGTGAGTCGTATTAATTTC
GCGGGATCGAGATCTCGATCCTCTACGCCGGACGCATCGTGGCCGGCATCACCGGCGCCACAGGTGCGGT
TGCTGGCGCCTATATCGCCGACATCACCGATGGGGAAGATCGGGCTCGCCACTTCGGGCTCATGAGCGCT
TGTTTCGGCGTGGGTATGGTGGCAGGCCCCGTGGCCGGGGGACTGTTGGGCGCCATCTCCTTGCATGCAC
CATTCCTTGCGGCGGCGGTGCTCAACGGCCTCAACCTACTACTGGGCTGCTTCCTAATGCAGGAGTCGCA
TAAGGGAGAGCGTCGAGATCCCGGACACCATCGAATGGCGCAAAACCTTTCGCGGTATGGCATGATAGCG
CCCGGAAGAGAGTCAATTCAGGGTGGTGAATGTGAAACCAGTAACGTTATACGATGTCGCAGAGTATGCC
GGTGTCTCTTATCAGACCGTTTCCCGCGTGGTGAACCAGGCCAGCCACGTTTCTGCGAAAACGCGGGAAA
AAGTGGAAGCGGCGATGGCGGAGCTGAATTACATTCCCAACCGCGTGGCACAACAACTGGCGGGCAAACA
GTCGTTGCTGATTGGCGTTGCCACCTCCAGTCTGGCCCTGCACGCGCCGTCGCAAATTGTCGCGGCGATT
AAATCTCGCGCCGATCAACTGGGTGCCAGCGTGGTGGTGTCGATGGTAGAACGAAGCGGCGTCGAAGCCT
GTAAAGCGGCGGTGCACAATCTTCTCGCGCAACGCGTCAGTGGGCTGATCATTAACTATCCGCTGGATGA
CCAGGATGCCATTGCTGTGGAAGCTGCCTGCACTAATGTTCCGGCGTTATTTCTTGATGTCTCTGACCAG
ACACCCATCAACAGTATTATTTTCTCCCATGAAGACGGTACGCGACTGGGCGTGGAGCATCTGGTCGCAT
TGGGTCACCAGCAAATCGCGCTGTTAGCGGGCCCATTAAGTTCTGTCTCGGCGCGTCTGCGTCTGGCTGG
CTGGCATAAATATCTCACTCGCAATCAAATTCAGCCGATAGCGGAACGGGAAGGCGACTGGAGTGCCATG
TCCGGTTTTCAACAAACCATGCAAATGCTGAATGAGGGCATCGTTCCCACTGCGATGCTGGTTGCCAACG
ATCAGATGGCGCTGGGCGCAATGCGCGCCATTACCGAGTCCGGGCTGCGCGTTGGTGCGGATATCTCGGT
AGTGGGATACGACGATACCGAAGACAGCTCATGTTATATCCCGCCGTTAACCACCATCAAACAGGATTTT
CGCCTGCTGGGGCAAACCAGCGTGGACCGCTTGCTGCAACTCTCTCAGGGCCAGGCGGTGAAGGGCAATC
AGCTGTTGCCCGTCTCACTGGTGAAAAGAAAAACCACCCTGGCGCCCAATACGCAAACCGCCTCTCCCCG
CGCGTTGGCCGATTCATTAATGCAGCTGGCACGACAGGTTTCCCGACTGGAAAGCGGGCAGTGAGCGCAA
CGCAATTAATGTAAGTTAGCTCACTCATTAGGCACCGGGATCTCGACCGATGCCCTTGAGAGCCTTCAAC
CCAGTCAGCTCCTTCCGGTGGGCGCGGGGCATGACTATCGTCGCCGCACTTATGACTGTCTTCTTTATCA
TGCAACTCGTAGGACAGGTGCCGGCAGCGCTCTGGGTCATTTTCGGCGAGGACCGCTTTCGCTGGAGCGC
GACGATGATCGGCCTGTCGCTTGCGGTATTCGGAATCTTGCACGCCCTCGCTCAAGCCTTCGTCACTGGT
CCCGCCACCAAACGTTTCGGCGAGAAGCAGGCCATTATCGCCGGCATGGCGGCCCCACGGGTGCGCATGA
TCGTGCTCCTGTCGTTGAGGACCCGGCTAGGCTGGCGGGGTTGCCTTACTGGTTAGCAGAATGAATCACC
GATACGCGAGCGAACGTGAAGCGACTGCTGCTGCAAAACGTCTGCGACCTGAGCAACAACATGAATGGTC
TTCGGTTTCCGTGTTTCGTAAAGTCTGGAAACGCGGAAGTCAGCGCCCTGCACCATTATGTTCCGGATCT
GCATCGCAGGATGCTGCTGGCTACCCTGTGGAACACCTACATCTGTATTAACGAAGCGCTGGCATTGACC
CTGAGTGATTTTTCTCTGGTCCCGCCGCATCCATACCGCCAGTTGTTTACCCTCACAACGTTCCAGTAAC
CGGGCATGTTCATCATCAGTAACCCGTATCGTGAGCATCCTCTCTCGTTTCATCGGTATCATTACCCCCA
TGAACAGAAATCCCCCTTACACGGAGGCATCAGTGACCAAACAGGAAAAAACCGCCCTTAACATGGCCCG
CTTTATCAGAAGCCAGACATTAACGCTTCTGGAGAAACTCAACGAGCTGGACGCGGATGAACAGGCAGAC
ATCTGTGAATCGCTTCACGACCACGCTGATGAGCTTTACCGCAGCTGCCTCGCGCGTTTCGGTGATGACG
GTGAAAACCTCTGACACATGCAGCTCCCGGAGACGGTCACAGCTTGTCTGTAAGCGGATGCCGGGAGCAG
ACAAGCCCGTCAGGGCGCGTCAGCGGGTGTTGGCGGGTGTCGGGGCGCAGCCATGACCCAGTCACGTAGC
GATAGCGGAGTGTATACTGGCTTAACTATGCGGCATCAGAGCAGATTGTACTGAGAGTGCACCATTGCGG
TGTGAAATACCGCACAGATGCGTAAGGAGAAAATACCGCATCAGGCGCTCTTCCGCTTCCTCGCTCACTG
ACTCGCTGCGCTCGGTCGTTCGGCTGCGGCGAGCGGTATCAGCTCACTCAAAGGCGGTAATACGGTTATC
CACAGAATCAGGGGATAACGCAGGAAAGAACATGTGAGCAAAAGGCCAGCAAAAGGCCAGGAACCGTAAA
AAGGCCGCGTTGCTGGCGTTTTTCCATAGGCTCCGCCCCCCTGACGAGCATCACAAAAATCGACGCTCAA
GTCAGAGGTGGCGAAACCCGACAGGACTATAAAGATACCAGGCGTTTCCCCCTGGAAGCTCCCTCGTGCG
CTCTCCTGTTCCGACCCTGCCGCTTACCGGATACCTGTCCGCCTTTCTCCCTTCGGGAAGCGTGGCGCTT
TCTCATAGCTCACGCTGTAGGTATCTCAGTTCGGTGTAGGTCGTTCGCTCCAAGCTGGGCTGTGTGCACG
AACCCCCCGTTCAGCCCGACCGCTGCGCCTTATCCGGTAACTATCGTCTTGAGTCCAACCCGGTAAGACA
CGACTTATCGCCACTGGCAGCAGCCACTGGTAACAGGATTAGCAGAGCGAGGTATGTAGGCGGTGCTACA
GAGTTCTTGAAGTGGTGGCCTAACTACGGCTACACTAGAAGGACAGTATTTGGTATCTGCGCTCTGCTGA
AGCCAGTTACCTTCGGAAAAAGAGTTGGTAGCTCTTGATCCGGCAAACAAACCACCGCTGGTAGCGGTGG
TTTTTTTGTTTGCAAGCAGCAGATTACGCGCAGAAAAAAAGGATCTCAAGAAGATCCTTTGATCTTTTCT
ACGGGGTCTGACGCTCAGTGGAACGAAAACTCACGTTAAGGGATTTTGGTCATGAACAATAAAACTGTCT
GCTTACATAAACAGTAATACAAGGGGTGTTATGAGCCATATTCAACGGGAAACGTCTTGCTCTAGGCCGC
GATTAAATTCCAACATGGATGCTGATTTATATGGGTATAAATGGGCTCGCGATAATGTCGGGCAATCAGG
TGCGACAATCTATCGATTGTATGGGAAGCCCGATGCGCCAGAGTTGTTTCTGAAACATGGCAAAGGTAGC
GTTGCCAATGATGTTACAGATGAGATGGTCAGACTAAACTGGCTGACGGAATTTATGCCTCTTCCGACCA
TCAAGCATTTTATCCGTACTCCTGATGATGCATGGTTACTCACCACTGCGATCCCCGGGAAAACAGCATT
CCAGGTATTAGAAGAATATCCTGATTCAGGTGAAAATATTGTTGATGCGCTGGCAGTGTTCCTGCGCCGG
TTGCATTCGATTCCTGTTTGTAATTGTCCTTTTAACAGCGATCGCGTATTTCGTCTCGCTCAGGCGCAAT
CACGAATGAATAACGGTTTGGTTGATGCGAGTGATTTTGATGACGAGCGTAATGGCTGGCCTGTTGAACA
AGTCTGGAAAGAAATGCATAAACTTTTGCCATTCTCACCGGATTCAGTCGTCACTCATGGTGATTTCTCA
CTTGATAACCTTATTTTTGACGAGGGGAAATTAATAGGTTGTATTGATGTTGGACGAGTCGGAATCGCAG
ACCGATACCAGGATCTTGCCATCCTATGGAACTGCCTCGGTGAGTTTTCTCCTTCATTACAGAAACGGCT
TTTTCAAAAATATGGTATTGATAATCCTGATATGAATAAATTGCAGTTTCATTTGATGCTCGATGAGTTT
TTCTAAGAATTAATTCATGAGCGGATACATATTTGAATGTATTTAGAAAAATAAACAAATAGGGGTTCCG
CGCACATTTCCCCGAAAAGTGCCACCTAAATTGTAAGCGTTAATATTTTGTTAAAATTCGCGTTAAATTT
TTGTTAAATCAGCTCATTTTTTAACCAATAGGCCGAAATCGGCAAAATCCCTTATAAATCAAAAGAATAG
ACCGAGATAGGGT
[37 nt withheld, positions 6469-6505]
AAAGAACGTGGACTCCAACGTCAAAGG
[49 nt withheld, positions 6533-6581]
T
[91 nt withheld, positions 6583-6673]
G
[39 nt withheld, positions 6675-6713]
